>Addgene plasmid #78150 | pIRES2Cx32WTEGFP | addgene full sequence | sequence record 462327 | Addgene NGS Result
CGTTACATAACTTACGGTAAATGGCCCGCCTGGCTGACCGCCCAACGACCCCCGCCCATTGACGTCAATA
ATGACGTATGTTCCCATAGTAACGCCAATAGGGACTTTCCATTGACGTCAATGGGTGGAGTATTTACGGT
AAACTGCCCACTTGGCAGTACATCAAGTGTATCATATGCCAAGTACGCCCCCTATTGACGTCAATGACGG
TAAATGGCCCGCCTGGCATTATGCCCAGTACATGACCTTATGGGACTTTCCTACTTGGCAGTACATCTAC
GTATTAGTCATCGCTATTACCATGGTGATGCGGTTTTGGCAGTACATCAATGGGCGTGGATAGCGGTTTG
ACTCACGGGGATTTCCAAGTCTCCACCCCATTGACGTCAATGGGAGTTTGTTTTGGCACCAAAATCAACG
GGACTTTCCAAAATGTCGTAACAACTCCGCCCCATTGACGCAAATGGGCGGTAGGCGTGTACGGTGGGAG
GTCTATATAAGCAGAGCTGGTTTAGTGAACCGTCAGATCCGCTAGCGCTACCGGACTCAGATCTCGAGAT
GAACTGGACAGGTTTGTACACCTTGCTCAGTGGCGTGAACCGGCATTCTACTGCCATTGGCCGAGTATGG
CTCTCGGTCATCTTCATCTTCAGAATCATGGTGCTGGTGGTGGCTGCAGAGAGTGTGTGGGGTGATGAGA
AATCTTCCTTCATCTGCAACACACTCCAGCCTGGCTGCAACAGCGTTTGCTATGACCAATTCTTCCCCAT
CTCCCATGTGCGGCTGTGGTCCCTGCAGCTCATCCTAGTTTCCACCCCAGCTCTCCTCGTGGCCATGCAC
GTGGCTCACCAGCAACACATAGAGAAGAAAATGCTACGGCTTGAGGGCCATGGGGACCCCCTACACCTGG
AGGAGGTGAAGAGGCACAAGGTCCACATCTCAGGGACACTGTGGTGGACCTATGTCATCAGCGTGGTGTT
CCGGCTGTTGTTTGAGGCCGTCTTCATGTATGTCTTTTATCTGCTCTACCCTGGCTATGCCATGGTGCGG
CTGGTCAAGTGCGACGTCTACCCCTGCCCCAACACAGTGGACTGCTTCGTGTCCCGCCCCACCGAGAAAA
CCGTCTTCACCGTCTTCATGCTAGCTGCCTCTGGCATCTGCATCATCCTCAATGTGGCCGAGGTGGTGTA
CCTCATCATCCGGGCCTGTGCCCGCCGAGCCCAGCGCCGCTCCAATCCACCTTCCCGCAAGGGCTCGGGC
TTCGGCCACCGCCTCTCACCTGAATACAAGCAGAATGAGATCAACAAGCTGCTGAGTGAGCAGGATGGCT
CCCTGAAAGACATACTGCGCCGCAGCCCTGGCACCGGGGCTGGGCTGGCTGAAAAGAGCGACCGCTGCTC
GGCCTGCTGAGAATTCTGCAGTCGACGGTACCGCGGGCCCGGGATCCGCCCCTCTCCCTCCCCCCCCCCT
AACGTTACTGGCCGAAGCCGCTTGGAATAAGGCCGGTGTGCGTTTGTCTATATGTTATTTTCCACCATAT
TGCCGTCTTTTGGCAATGTGAGGGCCCGGAAACCTGGCCCTGTCTTCTTGACGAGCATTCCTAGGGGTCT
TTCCCCTCTCGCCAAAGGAATGCAAGGTCTGTTGAATGTCGTGAAGGAAGCAGTTCCTCTGGAAGCTTCT
TGAAGACAAACAACGTCTGTAGCGACCCTTTGCAGGCAGCGGAACCCCCCACCTGGCGACAGGTGCCTCT
GCGGCCAAAAGCCACGTGTATAAGATACACCTGCAAAGGCGGCACAACCCCAGTGCCACGTTGTGAGTTG
GATAGTTGTGGAAAGAGTCAAATGGCTCTCCTCAAGCGTATTCAACAAGGGGCTGAAGGATGCCCAGAAG
GTACCCCATTGTATGGGATCTGATCTGGGGCCTCGGTACACATGCTTTACATGTGTTTAGTCGAGGTTAA
AAAAACGTCTAGGCCCCCCGAACCACGGGGACGTGGTTTTCCTTTGAAAAACACGATGATAATATGGCCA
CAACCATGGTGAGCAAGGGCGAGGAGCTGTTCACCGGGGTGGTGCCCATCCTGGTCGAGCTGGACGGCGA
CGTAAACGGCCACAAGTTCAGCGTGTCCGGCGAGGGCGAGGGCGATGCCACCTACGGCAAGCTGACCCTG
AAGTTCATCTGCACCACCGGCAAGCTGCCCGTGCCCTGGCCCACCCTCGTGACCACCCTGACCTACGGCG
TGCAGTGCTTCAGCCGCTACCCCGACCACATGAAGCAGCACGACTTCTTCAAGTCCGCCATGCCCGAAGG
CTACGTCCAGGAGCGCACCATCTTCTTCAAGGACGACGGCAACTACAAGACCCGCGCCGAGGTGAAGTTC
GAGGGCGACACCCTGGTGAACCGCATCGAGCTGAAGGGCATCGACTTCAAGGAGGACGGCAACATCCTGG
GGCACAAGCTGGAGTACAACTACAACAGCCACAACGTCTATATCATGGCCGACAAGCAGAAGAACGGCAT
CAAGGTGAACTTCAAGATCCGCCACAACATCGAGGACGGCAGCGTGCAGCTCGCCGACCACTACCAGCAG
AACACCCCCATCGGCGACGGCCCCGTGCTGCTGCCCGACAACCACTACCTGAGCACCCAGTCCGCCCTGA
GCAAAGACCCCAACGAGAAGCGCGATCACATGGTCCTGCTGGAGTTCGTGACCGCCGCCGGGATCACTCT
CGGCATGGACGAGCTGTACAAGTAAAGCGGCCGCGACTCTAGATCATAATCAGCCATACCACATTTGTAG
AGGTTTTACTTGCTTTAAAAAACCTCCCACACCTCCCCCTGAACCTGAAACATAAAATGAATGCAATTGT
TGTTGTTAACTTGTTTATTGCAGCTTATAATGGTTACAAATAAAGCAATAGCATCACAAATTTCACAAAT
AAAGCATTTTTTTCACTGCATTCTAGTTGTGGTTTGTCCAAACTCATCAATGTATCTTAAGGCGTAAATT
GTAAGCGTTAATATTTTGTTAAAATTCGCGTTAAATTTTTGTTAAATCAGCTCATTTTTTAACCAATAGG
CCGAAATCGGCAAAATCCCTTATAAATCAAAAGAATAGACCGAGATAGGGT
[37 nt withheld, positions 3132-3168]
AAAGAACGTGGACTCCAACGTCAAAGG
[49 nt withheld, positions 3196-3244]
T
[91 nt withheld, positions 3246-3336]
G
[124 nt withheld, positions 3338-3461]
CAGGTGGCACTTTTCGGGGAAATGTGCGCGGAACCCCTATTTGTTTATTTTTCTAAATACATTCAAATAT
GTATCCGCTCATGAGACAATAACCCTGATAAATGCTTCAATAATATTGAAAAAGGAAGAGTCCTGAGGCG
GAAAGAACCAGCTGTGGAATGTGTGTCAGTTAGGGTGTGGAAAGTCCCCAGGCTCCCCAGCAGGCAGAAG
TATGCAAAGCATGCATCTCAATTAGTCAGCAACCAGGTGTGGAAAGTCCCCAGGCTCCCCAGCAGGCAGA
AGTATGCAAAGCATGCATCTCAATTAGTCAGCAACCATAGTCCCGCCCCTAACTCCGCCCATCCCGCCCC
TAACTCCGCCCAGTTCCGCCCATTCTCCGCCCCATGGCTGACTAATTTTTTTTATTTATGCAGAGGCCGA
GGCCGCCTCGGCCTCTGAGCTATTCCAGAAGTAGTGAGGAGGCTTTTTTGGAGGCCTAGGCTTTTGCAAA
GATCGATCAAGAGACAGGATGAGGATCGTTTCGCATGATTGAACAAGATGGATTGCACGCAGGTTCTCCG
GCCGCTTGGGTGGAGAGGCTATTCGGCTATGACTGGGCACAACAGACAATCGGCTGCTCTGATGCCGCCG
TGTTCCGGCTGTCAGCGCAGGGGCGCCCGGTTCTTTTTGTCAAGACCGACCTGTCCGGTGCCCTGAATGA
ACTGCAAGACGAGGCAGCGCGGCTATCGTGGCTGGCCACGACGGGCGTTCCTTGCGCAGCTGTGCTCGAC
GTTGTCACTGAAGCGGGAAGGGACTGGCTGCTATTGGGCGAAGTGCCGGGGCAGGATCTCCTGTCATCTC
ACCTTGCTCCTGCCGAGAAAGTATCCATCATGGCTGATGCAATGCGGCGGCTGCATACGCTTGATCCGGC
TACCTGCCCATTCGACCACCAAGCGAAACATCGCATCGAGCGAGCACGTACTCGGATGGAAGCCGGTCTT
GTCGATCAGGATGATCTGGACGAAGAGCATCAGGGGCTCGCGCCAGCCGAACTGTTCGCCAGGCTCAAGG
CGAGCATGCCCGACGGCGAGGATCTCGTCGTGACCCATGGCGATGCCTGCTTGCCGAATATCATGGTGGA
AAATGGCCGCTTTTCTGGATTCATCGACTGTGGCCGGCTGGGTGTGGCGGACCGCTATCAGGACATAGCG
TTGGCTACCCGTGATATTGCTGAAGAGCTTGGCGGCGAATGGGCTGACCGCTTCCTCGTGCTTTACGGTA
TCGCCGCTCCCGATTCGCAGCGCATCGCCTTCTATCGCCTTCTTGACGAGTTCTTCTGAGCGGGACTCTG
GGGTTCGAAATGACCGACCAAGCGACGCCCAACCTGCCATCACGAGATTTCGATTCCACCGCCGCCTTCT
ATGAAAGGTTGGGCTTCGGAATCGTTTTCCGGGACGCCGGCTGGATGATCCTCCAGCGCGGGGATCTCAT
GCTGGAGTTCTTCGCCCACCCTAGGGGGAGGCTAACTGAAACACGGAAGGAGACAATACCGGAAGGAACC
CGCGCTATGACGGCAATAAAAAGACAGAATAAAACGCACGGTGTTGGGTCGTTTGTTCATAAACGCGGGG
TTCGGTCCCAGGGCTGGCACTCTGTCGATACCCCACCGAGACCCCATTGGGGCCAATACGCCCGCGTTTC
TTCCTTTTCCCCACCCCACCCCCCAAGTTCGGGTGAAGGCCCAGGGCTCGCAGCCAACGTCGGGGCGGCA
GGCCCTGCCATAGCCTCAGGTTACTCATATATACTTTAGATTGATTTAAAACTTCATTTTTAATTTAAAA
GGATCTAGGTGAAGATCCTTTTTGATAATCTCATGACCAAAATCCCTTAACGTGAGTTTTCGTTCCACTG
AGCGTCAGACCCCGTAGAAAAGATCAAAGGATCTTCTTGAGATCCTTTTTTTCTGCGCGTAATCTGCTGC
TTGCAAACAAAAAAACCACCGCTACCAGCGGTGGTTTGTTTGCCGGATCAAGAGCTACCAACTCTTTTTC
CGAAGGTAACTGGCTTCAGCAGAGCGCAGATACCAAATACTGTTCTTCTAGTGTAGCCGTAGTTAGGCCA
CCACTTCAAGAACTCTGTAGCACCGCCTACATACCTCGCTCTGCTAATCCTGTTACCAGTGGCTGCTGCC
AGTGGCGATAAGTCGTGTCTTACCGGGTTGGACTCAAGACGATAGTTACCGGATAAGGCGCAGCGGTCGG
GCTGAACGGGGGGTTCGTGCACACAGCCCAGCTTGGAGCGAACGACCTACACCGAACTGAGATACCTACA
GCGTGAGCTATGAGAAAGCGCCACGCTTCCCGAAGGGAGAAAGGCGGACAGGTATCCGGTAAGCGGCAGG
GTCGGAACAGGAGAGCGCACGAGGGAGCTTCCAGGGGGAAACGCCTGGTATCTTTATAGTCCTGTCGGGT
TTCGCCACCTCTGACTTGAGCGTCGATTTTTGTGATGCTCGTCAGGGGGGCGGAGCCTATGGAAAAACGC
CAGCAACGCGGCCTTTTTACGGTTCCTGGCCTTTTGCTGGCCTTTTGCTCACATGTTCTTTCCTGCGTTA
TCCCCTGATTCTGTGGATAACCGTATTACCGCCATGCATTAGTTATTAATAGTAATCAATTACGGGGTCA
TTAGTTCATAGCCCATATATGGAGTTCCG
Features (pLannotate 1.2.2; 18 found; start..end, strand, type, name):
      1..304     +  enhancer       CMV enhancer: human cytomegalovirus immediate early enhancer
    305..508     +  promoter       CMV promoter: human cytomegalovirus (CMV) immediate early promoter
    531..558     +  misc_feature   MCS (fragment): multiple cloning site
    559..1407    +  CDS            GJB1: CXB1_HUMAN - Also known as CX32. Experimental evidence at protein level: Swiss-Prot protein existence level 1. One gap junction consists of a cluster of closely packed pairs of transmembrane channels, the connexons, through which materials of low MW diffuse from one cell to a neighboring cell. From Homo sapiens (Human).
   1411..1447    +  misc_feature   MCS (fragment): multiple cloning site
   1449..2035    +  misc_feature   IRES2: internal ribosome entry site (IRES) of the encephalomyocarditis virus (EMCV)
   2036..2755    +  CDS            EGFP: the original enhanced GFP (Yang et al., 1996) mammalian codon-optimized
   2772..2855    +  CDS            large T antigen (fragment): large T antigen from SV40 (simian virus 40)
   2878..2999    +  polyA_signal   SV40 poly(A) signal: SV40 polyadenylation signal
   3033..3461    -  rep_origin     f1 ori (sequence partly withheld): f1 bacteriophage origin of replication; arrow indicates direction of (+) strand synthesis
   3488..3592    +  promoter       AmpR promoter: bla
   3594..3951    +  promoter       SV40 promoter: SV40 enhancer and early promoter
   3986..4780    +  CDS            NeoR/KanR: aminoglycoside phosphotransferase from Tn5; aph(3')-II (or nptII); confers resistance to neomycin, kanamycin, and G418 (Geneticin®)
   4801..4953    +  CDS            ble (fragment): BLE_KLEPN - Experimental evidence at protein level: Swiss-Prot protein existence level 1. Binding protein with a strong affinity to the bleomycin family of antibiotics. Binds to CL990; an antimitotic-antibiotic compound. From Klebsiella pneumoniae.
   5012..5059    +  polyA_signal   HSV TK poly(A) signal: herpes simplex virus thymidine kinase polyadenylation signal (Cole and Stacy, 1985)
   5150..5166    -  polyA_signal   bGH poly(A) signal (fragment): bovine growth hormone polyadenylation signal
   5388..5976    +  rep_origin     ori: high-copy-number ColE1/pMB1/pBR322/pUC origin of replication
   6091..6150    +  enhancer       CMV enhancer (fragment): human cytomegalovirus immediate early enhancer
