[The description below was written by a language model from this plasmid's Addgene catalogue record and pLannotate feature annotations shown in this document.]
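Description:
pIRES2Cx32WTEGFP is a 6,150 bp mammalian expression plasmid built on the pIRES2-EGFP backbone. It carries the wild-type human connexin 32 coding sequence (GJB1, also known as CX32 or CMTX1). The CMV immediate-early enhancer and promoter drive a single bicistronic transcript. The GJB1 open reading frame sits in the multiple cloning site, followed by the encephalomyocarditis virus IRES and then EGFP, and the transcript ends at an SV40 polyadenylation signal. The IRES allows ribosomes to initiate independently on the second cistron, so connexin 32 and EGFP are translated as separate proteins from the same mRNA. The catalogue lists EGFP as a C-terminal tag on the backbone, but the stated purpose and the feature layout both indicate co-expression rather than a fusion. Connexin 32 is therefore made untagged, and green fluorescence simply marks the transfected cells.

In bacteria the plasmid replicates from a high-copy ColE1/pUC-type origin, and it also carries an f1 origin for single-stranded DNA production. A single Tn5 aminoglycoside phosphotransferase gene (NeoR/KanR) serves as the marker in both hosts. A bacterial promoter upstream of it gives kanamycin resistance in E. coli. The SV40 early promoter and the HSV TK polyadenylation signal allow G418 selection of stable mammalian transfectants. The short large T antigen, ble and bGH poly(A) fragments in the annotation appear to be incidental matches within backbone sequence rather than functional elements.

The associated publication concerns cytosolic calcium gating of Cx32 hemichannels and a Charcot-Marie-Tooth disease mutation. This construct is suited to expressing the wild-type gap junction protein in cultured cells, with EGFP identifying expressing cells for functional study, presumably as the reference for mutant versions.
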