Addgene plasmid #78150: pIRES2Cx32WTEGFP
Purpose: Mammalian Expression of Connexin 32 and EGFP from a bicistronic mRNA
Depositing lab: Mario Bortolozzi. Depositing organization: University of Padua. Publication: Cx32 hemichannel opening by cytosolic Ca2+ is inhibited by the R220X mutation that causes Charcot-Marie-Tooth disease. Carrer A, Leparulo A, Crispino G, Ciubotaru CD, Marin O, Zonta F, Bortolozzi M. Hum Mol Genet. 2017 Oct 25. pii: 4565496. doi: 10.1093/hmg/ddx386. PubMed 29077882.
Backbone
  Vector backbone: pIRES2-EGFP
  Backbone size w/o insert (bp): 5308
  Total vector size (bp): 6150
  Vector type: Mammalian Expression
  Selectable markers: Neomycin (select with G418)
Growth in bacteria
  Bacterial resistance: Kanamycin, 50 μg/mL
  Growth temperature: 37°C
  Growth strain: DH5alpha
  Copy number: High Copy
Gene/Insert
  Gene/Insert name: Connexin 32 (alt name: GJB1)
  Species: H. sapiens (human)
  Entrez Gene: GJB1 (a.k.a. CMTX, CMTX1, CX32)
  Promoter: CMV
  Tag / fusion protein: EGFP (C terminal on backbone)
  Cloning method: Unknown
  Sequencing primers: 5′ CMV-F; 3′ IRES-R
Terms and licenses: Academic/Nonprofit Terms; Industry Terms: Not Available to Industry
How to cite: pIRES2Cx32WTEGFP was a gift from Mario Bortolozzi (Addgene plasmid # 78150 ; http://n2t.net/addgene:78150 ; RRID:Addgene_78150)
