>Addgene plasmid #78150 | pIRES2Cx32WTEGFP | addgene partial sequence | sequence record 146678 | CMV-F 5'-CGCAAATGGGCGGTAGGCGTG-3'
ACCGTCAGATCCGCTAGCGCTACCGGACTCAGATCTCGAGATGAACTGGACAGGTTTGTACACCTTGCTC
AGTGGCGTGAACCGGCATTCTACTGCCATTGGCCGAGTATGGCTCTCGGTCATCTTCATCTTCAGAATCA
TGGTGCTGGTGGTGGCTGCAGAGAGTGTGTGGGGTGATGAGAAATCTTCCTTCATCTGCAACACACTCCA
GCCTGGCTGCAACAGCGTTTGCTATGACCAATTCTTCCCCATCTCCCATGTGCGGCTGTGGTCCCTGCAG
CTCATCCTAGTTTCCACCCCAGCTCTCCTCGTGGCCATGCACGTGGCTCACCAGCAACACATAGAGAAGA
AAATGCTACGGCTTGAGGGCCATGGGGACCCCCTACACCTGGAGGAGGTGAAGAGGCACAAGGTCCACAT
CTCAGGGACACTGTGGTGGACCTATGTCATCAGCGTGGTGTTCCGGCTGTTGTTTGAGGCCGTCTTCATG
TATGTCTTTTATCTGCTCTACCCTGGCTATGCCATGGTGCGGCTGGTCAAGTGCGACGTCTACCCCTGCC
CCAACACAGTGGACTGCTTCGTGTCCCGCCCCACCGAGAAAACCGTCTTCACCGTCTTCATGCTAGCTGC
CTCTGGCATCTGCATCATCCTCAATGTGGCCGAGGTGGTGTACCTCATCATCCGGGCCTGTGCCCGCCGA
GCC
