>Addgene plasmid #78150 | pIRES2Cx32WTEGFP | addgene partial sequence | sequence record 147043 | IRES-R 5'-CCTCACATTGCCAAAAGACG-3'
CAACGCACACCGGCCTTATTCCAAGCGGCTTCGGCCAGTAACGTTAGGGGGGGGGGAGGGAGAGGGGCGG
ATCCCGGGCCCGCGGTACCGTCGACTGCAGAATTCTCAGCAGGCCGAGCAGCGGTCGCTCTTTTCAGCCA
GCCCAGCCCCGGTGCCAGGGCTGCGGCGCAGTATGTCTTTCAGGGAGCCATCCTGCTCACTCAGCAGCTT
GTTGATCTCATTCTGCTTGTATTCAGGTGAGAGGCGGTGGCCGAAGCCCGAGCCCTTGCGGGAAGGTGGA
TTGGAGCGGCGCTGGGCTCGGCGGGCACAGGCCCGGATGATGAGGTACACCACCTCGGCCACATTGAGGA
TGATGCAGATGCCAGAGGCAGCTAGCATGAAGACGGTGAAGACGGTTTTCTCGGTGGGGCGGGACACGAA
GCAGTCCACTGTGTTGGGGCAGGGGTAGACGTCGCACTTGACCAGCCGCACCATGGCATAGCCAGGGTAG
AGCAGATAAAAGACATACATGAAGACGGCCTCAAACAACAGCCGGAACACCACGCTGATGACATAGGTCC
ACCACAGTGTCCCTGAGATGTGGACCTTGTGCCTCTTCACCTCCTCCAGGTGTAGGGGGTCCCCATGGCC
CTCAAGCCGTAGCATTTTCTTCTCTATGTGT
